Addgene plasmid #141594: TFORF0373
Purpose: Lentiviral vector for overexpressing the NFYA transcription factor ORF with a unique 24-bp barcode. Barcodes facilitate identification of transcription factors in pooled screens.
Depositing lab: Feng Zhang. Depositing organization: Broad Institute. Publication: A transcription factor atlas of directed differentiation. Joung J, Ma S, Tay T, Geiger-Schuller KR, Kirchgatterer PC, Verdine VK, Guo B, Arias-Garcia MA, Allen WE, Singh A, Kuksenko O, Abudayyeh OO, Gootenberg JS, Fu Z, Macrae RK, Buenrostro JD, Regev A, Zhang F. Cell. 2023 Jan 5;186(1):209-229.e26. doi: 10.1016/j.cell.2022.11.026. PubMed 36608654.
Backbone
  Vector backbone: pLX_TRC317
  Backbone manufacturer: Broad Institute Genetic Perturbation Platform
  Backbone size w/o insert (bp): 8264
  Vector type: Mammalian Expression, Lentiviral
  Selectable markers: Puromycin
Growth in bacteria
  Bacterial resistance: Ampicillin, 100 μg/mL
  Growth temperature: 37°C
  Growth strain: NEB Stable
  Copy number: High Copy
Gene/Insert
  Gene/Insert name: NFYA
  Species: H. sapiens (human)
  Insert size (bp): 1145
  Entrez Gene: NFYA (a.k.a. CBF-A, CBF-B, HAP2, NF-YA)
  Promoter: EF1a
  Cloning method: Unknown
  Sequencing primers: 5′ GGGTGGAGACTGAAGTTAGGCCAG; 3′ CACATAGCGTAAAAGGAGCAACATAG
Terms and licenses: Academic/Nonprofit Terms; Industry Terms: Not Available to Industry
Depositor comments: NM_002505,ENST00000341376 . The transcription factor ORF portion of this plasmid was synthesized by Genewiz. Please test multiple small colonies in case of plasmid recombination. To make this collection available in a timely manner, a portion of this collection was not fully sequenced by Addgene. If an Addgene verified full plasmid sequence is not available, please contact us prior to placing an order to request the full sequence.
How to cite: TFORF0373 was a gift from Feng Zhang (Addgene plasmid # 141594 ; http://n2t.net/addgene:141594 ; RRID:Addgene_141594)
