[The description below was written by a language model from this plasmid's Addgene catalogue record and pLannotate feature annotations shown in this document.]
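Description:
TFORF0373 is a lentiviral mammalian expression plasmid built on the pLX_TRC317 backbone and designed to overexpress the human transcription factor NFYA, the NF-YA subunit of the heterotrimeric CCAAT-box-binding factor NF-Y. It is one member of a barcoded transcription factor ORF collection: each clone carries a unique 24-bp barcode so that the ORF delivered to a cell can be identified by sequencing in pooled overexpression screens, such as screens for factors that drive directed differentiation. The barcode is not annotated in the feature table. It may lie in the short region between the ORF and the WPRE, where only a small U6-like fragment was called, but the record does not confirm this.

The viral cassette has a third-generation, self-inactivating layout. An RSV promoter fused to a truncated HIV-1 5' LTR drives genomic RNA production in packaging cells, and it is followed by the Ψ packaging signal with a gag fragment and then the RRE for Rev-dependent export. The cassette ends in a ΔU3 3' LTR followed by an SV40 poly(A) signal. Inside it, an SV40 early promoter drives puromycin N-acetyltransferase for selection of transduced cells. A cPPT/CTS element then precedes the EF-1α promoter, which provides strong constitutive expression of the NFYA coding sequence. A downstream WPRE enhances transcript stability and expression.

In E. coli the 9.4 kb plasmid is maintained by a high-copy pUC-type origin and ampicillin resistance. The backbone also carries an f1 origin and residual lac, T7 and T3 elements. The depositor warns that recombination can occur during propagation, as is common with LTR-containing vectors.
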