Features (pLannotate 1.2.2; 31 found; start..end, strand, type, name):
      5..231     +  promoter       RSV promoter: Rous sarcoma virus enhancer/promoter
    232..412     +  LTR            5' LTR (truncated): truncated 5' long terminal repeat (LTR) from HIV-1
    459..584     +  misc_feature   HIV-1 Ψ: packaging signal of human immunodeficiency virus type 1
    568..931     +  CDS            HIV-1 gag (fragment): gag protein from human immunodeficiency virus 1; gag
   1077..1310    +  misc_feature   RRE: The Rev response element (RRE) of HIV-1 allows for Rev-dependent mRNA export from the nucleus to the cytoplasm.
   1687..1713    +  CDS            Rev (fragment): human immunodeficiency virus 1 (HIV-1) Rev protein; rev; enhances nuclear export of unspliced and incompletely spliced viral mRNAs
   1720..1743    +  promoter       SV40 promoter (fragment): SV40 early promoter
   1744..1815    +  promoter       SV40 promoter (fragment): SV40 enhancer and early promoter
   1839..1974    +  rep_origin     SV40 ori: SV40 origin of replication
   2020..2616    +  CDS            PuroR (fragment): puromycin N-acetyltransferase; pac from Streptomyces; confers resistance to puromycin
   2665..2782    +  misc_feature   cPPT/CTS: central polypurine tract and central termination sequence of HIV-1
   2847..2913    +  CDS            small t antigen (fragment): SV40 (simian virus 40) small t antigen
   2920..4098    +  promoter       EF-1α promoter: strong constitutive promoter for human elongation factor EF-1α
   4115..5155    +  CDS            NFYA: NFYA_HUMAN - Experimental evidence at protein level: Swiss-Prot protein existence level 1. Component of the sequence-specific heterotrimeric transcription factor (NF-Y) which specifically recognizes a 5'-CCAAT-3' box motif found in the promoters of its target genes. NF-Y can function as both an activator and a repressor, depending on its interacting cofactors. NF-YA positively regulates the transcription of the core clock component ARNTL/BMAL1. From Homo sapiens (Human).
   5171..5224    +  promoter       U6 promoter (fragment): RNA polymerase III promoter for human U6 snRNA
   5266..5854    +  misc_feature   WPRE: woodchuck hepatitis virus posttranscriptional regulatory element
   5905..5924    +  misc_feature   cPPT/CTS (fragment): central polypurine tract and central termination sequence of HIV-1
   5926..6159    +  LTR            3' LTR (ΔU3): self-inactivating 3' long terminal repeat (LTR) from HIV-1
   6237..6358    +  polyA_signal   SV40 poly(A) signal: SV40 polyadenylation signal
   6398..6533    +  rep_origin     SV40 ori: SV40 origin of replication
   6554..6572    -  promoter       T7 promoter: promoter for bacteriophage T7 RNA polymerase
   6580..6735    +  CDS            lacZα (fragment): LacZα fragment of β-galactosidase; lacZ fragment
   6740..7168    +  rep_origin     f1 ori (sequence partly withheld): f1 bacteriophage origin of replication; arrow indicates direction of (+) strand synthesis
   7221..7325    +  promoter       AmpR promoter: bla
   7326..8186    +  CDS            AmpR: β-lactamase; bla; confers resistance to ampicillin, carbenicillin, and related antibiotics
   8357..8945    +  rep_origin     ori: high-copy-number ColE1/pMB1/pBR322/pUC origin of replication
   9128..9220    +  CDS            lacI (fragment): lac repressor; lacI; The lac repressor binds to the lac operator to inhibit transcription in E. coli. This inhibition can be relieved by adding lactose or isopropyl-β-D-thiogalactopyranoside (IPTG).
   9233..9254    +  protein_bind   CAP binding site: CAP binding activates transcription in the presence of cAMP. E. coli catabolite activator protein
   9269..9299    +  promoter       lac promoter: promoter for the E. coli lac operon
   9307..9323    +  protein_bind   lac operator: The lac repressor binds to the lac operator to inhibit transcription in E. coli. This inhibition can be relieved by adding lactose or isopropyl-β-D-thiogalactopyranoside (IPTG). lac repressor encoded by lacI
   9368..9386    +  promoter       T3 promoter: promoter for bacteriophage T3 RNA polymerase
>Addgene plasmid #141594 | TFORF0373 | addgene full sequence | sequence record 408557 | Addgene NGS Result
TTAATGTAGTCTTATGCAATACTCTTGTAGTCTTGCAACATGGTAACGATGAGTTAGCAACATGCCTTAC
AAGGAGAGAAAAAGCACCGTGCATGCCGATTGGTGGAAGTAAGGTGGTACGATCGTGCCTTATTAGGAAG
GCAACAGACGGGTCTGACATGGATTGGACGAACCACTGAATTGCCGCATTGCAGAGATATTGTATTTAAG
TGCCTAGCTCGATACATAAACGGGTCTCTCTGGTTAGACCAGATCTGAGCCTGGGAGCTCTCTGGCTAAC
TAGGGAACCCACTGCTTAAGCCTCAATAAAGCTTGCCTTGAGTGCTTCAAGTAGTGTGTGCCCGTCTGTT
GTGTGACTCTGGTAACTAGAGATCCCTCAGACCCTTTTAGTCAGTGTGGAAAATCTCTAGCAGTGGCGCC
CGAACAGGGACTTGAAAGCGAAAGGGAAACCAGAGGAGCTCTCTCGACGCAGGACTCGGCTTGCTGAAGC
GCGCACGGCAAGAGGCGAGGGGCGGCGACTGGTGAGTACGCCAAAAATTTTGACTAGCGGAGGCTAGAAG
GAGAGAGATGGGTGCGAGAGCGTCAGTATTAAGCGGGGGAGAATTAGATCGCGATGGGAAAAAATTCGGT
TAAGGCCAGGGGGAAAGAAAAAATATAAATTAAAACATATAGTATGGGCAAGCAGGGAGCTAGAACGATT
CGCAGTTAATCCTGGCCTGTTAGAAACATCAGAAGGCTGTAGACAAATACTGGGACAGCTACAACCATCC
CTTCAGACAGGATCAGAAGAACTTAGATCATTATATAATACAGTAGCAACCCTCTATTGTGTGCATCAAA
GGATAGAGATAAAAGACACCAAGGAAGCTTTAGACAAGATAGAGGAAGAGCAAAACAAAAGTAAGACCAC
CGCACAGCAAGCGGCCGCTGATCTTCAGACCTGGAGGAGGAGATATGAGGGACAATTGGAGAAGTGAATT
ATATAAATATAAAGTAGTAAAAATTGAACCATTAGGAGTAGCACCCACCAAGGCAAAGAGAAGAGTGGTG
CAGAGAGAAAAAAGAGCAGTGGGAATAGGAGCTTTGTTCCTTGGGTTCTTGGGAGCAGCAGGAAGCACTA
TGGGCGCAGCGTCAATGACGCTGACGGTACAGGCCAGACAATTATTGTCTGGTATAGTGCAGCAGCAGAA
CAATTTGCTGAGGGCTATTGAGGCGCAACAGCATCTGTTGCAACTCACAGTCTGGGGCATCAAGCAGCTC
CAGGCAAGAATCCTGGCTGTGGAAAGATACCTAAAGGATCAACAGCTCCTGGGGATTTGGGGTTGCTCTG
GAAAACTCATTTGCACCACTGCTGTGCCTTGGAATGCTAGTTGGAGTAATAAATCTCTGGAACAGATTTG
GAATCACACGACCTGGATGGAGTGGGACAGAGAAATTAACAATTACACAAGCTTAATACACTCCTTAATT
GAAGAATCGCAAAACCAGCAAGAAAAGAATGAACAAGAATTATTGGAATTAGATAAATGGGCAAGTTTGT
GGAATTGGTTTAACATAACAAATTGGCTGTGGTATATAAAATTATTCATAATGATAGTAGGAGGCTTGGT
AGGTTTAAGAATAGTTTTTGCTGTACTTTCTATAGTGAATAGAGTTAGGCAGGGATATTCACCATTATCG
TTTCAGACCCACCTCCCAACCCCGAGGGGACCCATGCATTGCATCTCAATTAGTCAGCAACCAGGTGTGG
AAAGTCCCCAGGCTCCCCAGCAGGCAGAAGTATGCAAAGCATGCGTCTCAATTAGTCAGCAACCATAGTC
CCGCCCCTAACTCCGCCCATCCCGCCCCTAACTCCGCCCAGTTCCGCCCATTCTCCGCCCCATGGCTGAC
TAATTTTTTTTATTTATGCAGAGGCCGAGGCCGCCTCGGCCTCTGAGCTATTCCAGAAGTAGTGAGGAGG
CTTTTTTGGAGGCCTAGGCTTTTGCAAAAAGCTTTCTAGAGGTACCACCGGAGCTTACCATGACCGAGTA
CAAGCCCACGGTGCGCCTCGCCACCCGCGACGACGTCCCCAGGGCCGTACGCACCCTCGCCGCCGCGTTC
GCCGACTACCCCGCCACGCGCCACACCGTCGATCCGGACCGCCACATCGAGCGGGTCACCGAGCTGCAAG
AACTCTTCCTCACGCGCGTCGGGCTCGACATCGGCAAGGTGTGGGTCGCGGACGACGGCGCCGCCGTGGC
GGTCTGGACCACGCCGGAGAGCGTCGAAGCGGGGGCGGTGTTCGCCGAGATCGGCCCGCGCATGGCCGAG
TTGAGCGGTTCCCGGCTGGCCGCGCAGCAACAGATGGAAGGCCTCCTGGCGCCGCACCGGCCCAAGGAGC
CCGCGTGGTTCCTGGCCACCGTCGGCGTCTCGCCCGACCACCAGGGCAAGGGTCTGGGCAGCGCCGTCGT
GCTCCCCGGAGTGGAGGCGGCCGAGCGCGCCGGGGTGCCCGCCTTCCTGGAGACCTCCGCGCCCCGCAAC
CTCCCCTTCTACGAGCGGCTCGGCTTCACCGTCACCGCCGACGTCGAGGTGCCCGAAGGACCGCGCACCT
GGTGCATGACCCGCAAGCCCGGTGCCAGTTAACGAATTCTAGATCTTGAGACAAATGGCAGTATTCATCC
ACAATTTTAAAAGAAAAGGGGGGATTGGGGGGTACAGTGCAGGGGAAAGAATAGTAGACATAATAGCAAC
AGACATACAAACTAAAGAATTACAAAAACAAATTACAAAAATTCAAAATTTTCGGGTTTATTACAGGGAC
AGCAGAGATCCACTTTGGCGCCGGCTCGAGGCCTGCAGGTGCAAAGATGGATAAAGTTTTAAACAGAGAG
GAATCTTTGCAGCTAATGGACCTTCTAGGTCTTGAAAGGAGTGGGAATTGGCTCCGGTGCCCGTCAGTGG
GCAGAGCGCACATCGCCCACAGTCCCCGAGAAGTTGGGGGGAGGGGTCGGCAATTGAACCGGTGCCTAGA
GAAGGTGGCGCGGGGTAAACTGGGAAAGTGATGTCGTGTACTGGCTCCGCCTTTTTCCCGAGGGTGGGGG
AGAACCGTATATAAGTGCAGTAGTCGCCGTGAACGTTCTTTTTCGCAACGGGTTTGCCGCCAGAACACAG
GTAAGTGCCGTGTGTGGTTCCCGCGGGCCTGGCCTCTTTACGGGTTATGGCCCTTGCGTGCCTTGAATTA
CTTCCACCTGGCTGCAGTACGTGATTCTTGATCCCGAGCTTCGGGTTGGAAGTGGGTGGGAGAGTTCGAG
GCCTTGCGCTTAAGGAGCCCCTTCGCCTCGTGCTTGAGTTGAGGCCTGGCCTGGGCGCTGGGGCCGCCGC
GTGCGAATCTGGTGGCACCTTCGCGCCTGTCTCGCTGCTTTCGATAAGTCTCTAGCCATTTAAAATTTTT
GATGACCTGCTGCGACGCTTTTTTTCTGGCAAGATAGTCTTGTAAATGCGGGCCAAGATCTGCACACTGG
TATTTCGGTTTTTGGGGCCGCGGGCGGCGACGGGGCCCGTGCGTCCCAGCGCACATGTTCGGCGAGGCGG
GGCCTGCGAGCGCGGCCACCGAGAATCGGACGGGGGTAGTCTCAAGCTGGCCGGCCTGCTCTGGTGCCTG
GCCTCGCGCCGCCGTGTATCGCCCCGCCCTGGGCGGCAAGGCTGGCCCGGTCGGCACCAGTTGCGTGAGC
GGAAAGATGGCCGCTTCCCGGCCCTGCTGCAGGGAGCTCAAAATGGAGGACGCGGCGCTCGGGAGAGCGG
GCGGGTGAGTCACCCACACAAAGGAAAAGGGCCTTTCCGTCCTCAGCCGTCGCTTCATGTGACTCCACGG
AGTACCGGGCGCCGTCCAGGCACCTCGATTAGTTCTCGAGCTTTTGGAGTACGTCGTCTTTAGGTTGGGG
GGAGGGGTTTTATGCGATGGAGTTTCCCCACACTGAGTGGGTGGAGACTGAAGTTAGGCCAGCTTGGCAC
TTGATGTAATTCTCCTTGGAATTTGCCCTTTTTGAGTTTGGATCTTGGTTCATTCTCAAGCCTCAGACAG
TGGTTCAAAGTTTTTTTCTTCCATTTCAGGTGTCGTGAGGCTAGCACCGCCACCATGGAGCAGTATACAG
CAAACAGCAATAGTTCGACAGAGCAGATTGTTGTCCAGGCAGGACAGATTCAGCAGCAGCAGCAGGGTGG
TGTCACTGCTGTGCAGTTGCAGACTGAGGCCCAGGTGGCATCCGCCTCAGGCCAGCAAGTCCAGACCCTC
CAGGTAGTCCAAGGGCAGCCATTAATGGTGCAGGTCAGTGGAGGCCAGCTAATCACATCAACTGGCCAAC
CCATCATGGTCCAGGCTGTCCCTGGTGGACAAGGTCAAACCATCATGCAAGTACCTGTTTCTGGAACACA
GGGTTTGCAGCAAATACAGTTGGTCCCACCTGGACAGATCCAGATCCAGGGTGGACAGGCTGTGCAGGTG
CAGGGCCAGCAGGGCCAGACCCAGCAGATCATCATCCAGCAGCCCCAGACGGCTGTCACTGCTGGCCAGA
CTCAGACACAGCAGCAGATTGCTGTCCAGGGACAGCAAGTGGCACAGACTGCTGAAGGGCAGACCATCGT
CTATCAACCAGTTAATGCAGATGGCACCATTCTCCAGCAAGTTACAGTCCCTGTTTCAGGCATGATCACT
ATCCCAGCAGCCAGTTTGGCAGGAGCACAGATTGTTCAAACAGGAGCCAATACCAACACAACCAGCAGTG
GGCAAGGGACTGTCACTGTGACACTACCAGTGGCAGGCAATGTGGTCAATTCAGGAGGGATGGTCATGAT
GGTTCCTGGGGCTGGCTCTGTGCCTGCTATCCAAAGAATCCCTCTACCTGGAGCAGAGATGCTTGAAGAA
GAGCCTCTCTACGTGAATGCCAAACAATACCACCGTATTCTTAAGAGGAGGCAAGCCCGAGCTAAACTAG
AGGCAGAAGGGAAAATTCCAAAGGAGAGAAGGAAATACCTGCATGAGTCTCGGCACCGTCATGCCATGGC
ACGGAAGCGTGGTGAAGGTGGACGATTTTTCTCTCCAAAGGAAAAGGATAGTCCCCATATGCAGGATCCA
AACCAAGCCGATGAAGAAGCAATGACACAGATCATCCGAGTGTCCTAGTAATGAACTAGTCCGTAACTTG
AAAGTATTTCGATTTCTTGGCTTTATATATCTTGTGGAAAGGACGAAGTACTCCATATCTGTATAATGGG
ACGCGTTAAGTCGACAATCAACCTCTGGATTACAAAATTTGTGAAAGATTGACTGGTATTCTTAACTATG
TTGCTCCTTTTACGCTATGTGGATACGCTGCTTTAATGCCTTTGTATCATGCTATTGCTTCCCGTATGGC
TTTCATTTTCTCCTCCTTGTATAAATCCTGGTTGCTGTCTCTTTATGAGGAGTTGTGGCCCGTTGTCAGG
CAACGTGGCGTGGTGTGCACTGTGTTTGCTGACGCAACCCCCACTGGTTGGGGCATTGCCACCACCTGTC
AGCTCCTTTCCGGGACTTTCGCTTTCCCCCTCCCTATTGCCACGGCGGAACTCATCGCCGCCTGCCTTGC
CCGCTGCTGGACAGGGGCTCGGCTGTTGGGCACTGACAATTCCGTGGTGTTGTCGGGGAAATCATCGTCC
TTTCCTTGGCTGCTCGCCTGTGTTGCCACCTGGATTCTGCGCGGGACGTCCTTCTGCTACGTCCCTTCGG
CCCTCAATCCAGCGGACCTTCCTTCCCGCGGCCTGCTGCCGGCTCTGCGGCCTCTTCCGCGTCTTCGCCT
TCGCCCTCAGACGAGTCGGATCTCCCTTTGGGCCGCCTCCCCGCGTCGACTTTAAGACCAATGACTTACA
AGGCAGCTGTAGATCTTAGCCACTTTTTAAAAGAAAAGGGGGGACTGGAAGGGCTAATTCACTCCCAACG
AAGACAAGATCTGCTTTTTGCTTGTACTGGGTCTCTCTGGTTAGACCAGATCTGAGCCTGGGAGCTCTCT
GGCTAACTAGGGAACCCACTGCTTAAGCCTCAATAAAGCTTGCCTTGAGTGCTTCAAGTAGTGTGTGCCC
GTCTGTTGTGTGACTCTGGTAACTAGAGATCCCTCAGACCCTTTTAGTCAGTGTGGAAAATCTCTAGCAG
TACGTATAGTAGTTCATGTCATCTTATTATTCAGTATTTATAACTTGCAAAGAAATGAATATCAGAGAGT
GAGAGGAACTTGTTTATTGCAGCTTATAATGGTTACAAATAAAGCAATAGCATCACAAATTTCACAAATA
AAGCATTTTTTTCACTGCATTCTAGTTGTGGTTTGTCCAAACTCATCAATGTATCTTATCATGTCTGGCT
CTAGCTATCCCGCCCCTAACTCCGCCCATCCCGCCCCTAACTCCGCCCAGTTCCGCCCATTCTCCGCCCC
ATGGCTGACTAATTTTTTTTATTTATGCAGAGGCCGAGGCCGCCTCGGCCTCTGAGCTATTCCAGAAGTA
GTGAGGAGGCTTTTTTGGAGGCCTAGGGACGTACCCAATTCGCCCTATAGTGAGTCGTATTACGCGCGCT
CACTGGCCGTCGTTTTACAACGTCGTGACTGGGAAAACCCTGGCGTTACCCAACTTAATCGCCTTGCAGC
ACATCCCCCTTTCGCCAGCTGGCGTAATAGCGAAGAGGCCCGCACCGATCGCCCTTCCCAACAGTTGCGC
AGCCTGAATGGCGAATGGG
[124 nt withheld, positions 6740-6863]
C
[91 nt withheld, positions 6865-6955]
A
[49 nt withheld, positions 6957-7005]
CCTTTGACGTTGGAGTCCACGTTCTTT
[37 nt withheld, positions 7033-7069]
ACCCTATCTCGGTCTATTCTTTTGATTTATAAGGGATTTTGCCGATTTCGGCCTATTGGTTAAAAAATGA
GCTGATTTAACAAAAATTTAACGCGAATTTTAACAAAATATTAACGCTTACAATTTAGGTGGCACTTTTC
GGGGAAATGTGCGCGGAACCCCTATTTGTTTATTTTTCTAAATACATTCAAATATGTATCCGCTCATGAG
ACAATAACCCTGATAAATGCTTCAATAATATTGAAAAAGGAAGAGTATGAGTATTCAACATTTCCGTGTC
GCCCTTATTCCCTTTTTTGCGGCATTTTGCCTTCCTGTTTTTGCTCACCCAGAAACGCTGGTGAAAGTAA
AAGATGCTGAAGATCAGTTGGGTGCACGAGTGGGTTACATCGAACTGGATCTCAACAGCGGTAAGATCCT
TGAGAGTTTTCGCCCCGAAGAACGTTTTCCAATGATGAGCACTTTTAAAGTTCTGCTATGTGGCGCGGTA
TTATCCCGTATTGACGCCGGGCAAGAGCAACTCGGTCGCCGCATACACTATTCTCAGAATGACTTGGTTG
AGTACTCACCAGTCACAGAAAAGCATCTTACGGATGGCATGACAGTAAGAGAATTATGCAGTGCTGCCAT
AACCATGAGTGATAACACTGCGGCCAACTTACTTCTGACAACGATCGGAGGACCGAAGGAGCTAACCGCT
TTTTTGCACAACATGGGGGATCATGTAACTCGCCTTGATCGTTGGGAACCGGAGCTGAATGAAGCCATAC
CAAACGACGAGCGTGACACCACGATGCCTGTAGCAATGGCAACAACGTTGCGCAAACTATTAACTGGCGA
ACTACTTACTCTAGCTTCCCGGCAACAATTAATAGACTGGATGGAGGCGGATAAAGTTGCAGGACCACTT
CTGCGCTCGGCCCTTCCGGCTGGCTGGTTTATTGCTGATAAATCTGGAGCCGGTGAGCGTGGGTCTCGCG
GTATCATTGCAGCACTGGGGCCAGATGGTAAGCCCTCCCGTATCGTAGTTATCTACACGACGGGGAGTCA
GGCAACTATGGATGAACGAAATAGACAGATCGCTGAGATAGGTGCCTCACTGATTAAGCATTGGTAACTG
TCAGACCAAGTTTACTCATATATACTTTAGATTGATTTAAAACTTCATTTTTAATTTAAAAGGATCTAGG
TGAAGATCCTTTTTGATAATCTCATGACCAAAATCCCTTAACGTGAGTTTTCGTTCCACTGAGCGTCAGA
CCCCGTAGAAAAGATCAAAGGATCTTCTTGAGATCCTTTTTTTCTGCGCGTAATCTGCTGCTTGCAAACA
AAAAAACCACCGCTACCAGCGGTGGTTTGTTTGCCGGATCAAGAGCTACCAACTCTTTTTCCGAAGGTAA
CTGGCTTCAGCAGAGCGCAGATACCAAATACTGTTCTTCTAGTGTAGCCGTAGTTAGGCCACCACTTCAA
GAACTCTGTAGCACCGCCTACATACCTCGCTCTGCTAATCCTGTTACCAGTGGCTGCTGCCAGTGGCGAT
AAGTCGTGTCTTACCGGGTTGGACTCAAGACGATAGTTACCGGATAAGGCGCAGCGGTCGGGCTGAACGG
GGGGTTCGTGCACACAGCCCAGCTTGGAGCGAACGACCTACACCGAACTGAGATACCTACAGCGTGAGCT
ATGAGAAAGCGCCACGCTTCCCGAAGGGAGAAAGGCGGACAGGTATCCGGTAAGCGGCAGGGTCGGAACA
GGAGAGCGCACGAGGGAGCTTCCAGGGGGAAACGCCTGGTATCTTTATAGTCCTGTCGGGTTTCGCCACC
TCTGACTTGAGCGTCGATTTTTGTGATGCTCGTCAGGGGGGCGGAGCCTATGGAAAAACGCCAGCAACGC
GGCCTTTTTACGGTTCCTGGCCTTTTGCTGGCCTTTTGCTCACATGTTCTTTCCTGCGTTATCCCCTGAT
TCTGTGGATAACCGTATTACCGCCTTTGAGTGAGCTGATACCGCTCGCCGCAGCCGAACGACCGAGCGCA
GCGAGTCAGTGAGCGAGGAAGCGGAAGAGCGCCCAATACGCAAACCGCCTCTCCCCGCGCGTTGGCCGAT
TCATTAATGCAGCTGGCACGACAGGTTTCCCGACTGGAAAGCGGGCAGTGAGCGCAACGCAATTAATGTG
AGTTAGCTCACTCATTAGGCACCCCAGGCTTTACACTTTATGCTTCCGGCTCGTATGTTGTGTGGAATTG
TGAGCGGATAACAATTTCACACAGGAAACAGCTATGACCATGATTACGCCAAGCGCGCAATTAACCCTCA
CTAAAGGGAACAAAAGCTGGAGCTGCAAGC
