>Addgene plasmid #141594 | TFORF0373 | depositor partial sequence | sequence record 276919 | Insert
ACCGCCACCATGGAGCAGTATACAGCAAACAGCAATAGTTCGACAGAGCAGATTGTTGTCCAGGCAGGAC
AGATTCAGCAGCAGCAGCAGGGTGGTGTCACTGCTGTGCAGTTGCAGACTGAGGCCCAGGTGGCATCCGC
CTCAGGCCAGCAAGTCCAGACCCTCCAGGTAGTCCAAGGGCAGCCATTAATGGTGCAGGTCAGTGGAGGC
CAGCTAATCACATCAACTGGCCAACCCATCATGGTCCAGGCTGTCCCTGGTGGACAAGGTCAAACCATCA
TGCAAGTACCTGTTTCTGGAACACAGGGTTTGCAGCAAATACAGTTGGTCCCACCTGGACAGATCCAGAT
CCAGGGTGGACAGGCTGTGCAGGTGCAGGGCCAGCAGGGCCAGACCCAGCAGATCATCATCCAGCAGCCC
CAGACGGCTGTCACTGCTGGCCAGACTCAGACACAGCAGCAGATTGCTGTCCAGGGACAGCAAGTGGCAC
AGACTGCTGAAGGGCAGACCATCGTCTATCAACCAGTTAATGCAGATGGCACCATTCTCCAGCAAGTTAC
AGTCCCTGTTTCAGGCATGATCACTATCCCAGCAGCCAGTTTGGCAGGAGCACAGATTGTTCAAACAGGA
GCCAATACCAACACAACCAGCAGTGGGCAAGGGACTGTCACTGTGACACTACCAGTGGCAGGCAATGTGG
TCAATTCAGGAGGGATGGTCATGATGGTTCCTGGGGCTGGCTCTGTGCCTGCTATCCAAAGAATCCCTCT
ACCTGGAGCAGAGATGCTTGAAGAAGAGCCTCTCTACGTGAATGCCAAACAATACCACCGTATTCTTAAG
AGGAGGCAAGCCCGAGCTAAACTAGAGGCAGAAGGGAAAATTCCAAAGGAGAGAAGGAAATACCTGCATG
AGTCTCGGCACCGTCATGCCATGGCACGGAAGCGTGGTGAAGGTGGACGATTTTTCTCTCCAAAGGAAAA
GGATAGTCCCCATATGCAGGATCCAAACCAAGCCGATGAAGAAGCAATGACACAGATCATCCGAGTGTCC
TAGTAATGAACTAGTCCGTAACTTGAAAGTATTTCGATTTCTTGGCTTTATATATCTTGTGGAAAGGACG
AAGTACTCCATATCTGTATAATGGG
