>Addgene plasmid #141594 | TFORF0373 | depositor partial sequence | sequence record 276920 | Barcode
AGTACTCCATATCTGTATAATGGG
